Addgene plasmid #158343: pLKO_S.FLAG.HA_NGFR
Purpose: Protein Barcode (Pro-Code) for vector/cell tracking. Contains U6 trRNA cassette for sgRNA cloning. Enables phenotypic CRISPR screens at a single cell resolution (using cytometry).
Depositing lab: Brian Brown. Depositing organization: Icahn School of Medicine at Mount Sinai. Publication: Protein Barcodes Enable High-Dimensional Single-Cell CRISPR Screens. Wroblewska A, Dhainaut M, Ben-Zvi B, Rose SA, Park ES, Amir ED, Bektesevic A, Baccarini A, Merad M, Rahman AH, Brown BD. Cell. 2018 Nov 1;175(4):1141-1155.e16. doi: 10.1016/j.cell.2018.09.022. Epub 2018 Oct 18. PubMed 30343902.
Backbone
  Vector backbone: pLKO
  Backbone size w/o insert (bp): 9000
  Vector type: Lentiviral, CRISPR
Growth in bacteria
  Bacterial resistance: Ampicillin, 100 μg/mL
  Growth temperature: 37°C
  Growth strain: NEB Stable
  Copy number: High Copy
Gene/Insert
  Gene/Insert name: Pro-Code Tagged human dNGFR
  Species: H. sapiens (human)
  Insert size (bp): 1000
  Mutation: Truncation of the signaling domain
  Entrez Gene: NGFR (a.k.a. CD271, Gp80-LNGFR, TNFRSF16, p75(NTR), p75NTR)
  Promoter: EF1a
  Tag / fusion protein: S.FLAG.HA (N terminal on insert)
  Cloning method: Restriction Enzyme; 5′ cloning site Unknown (unknown if destroyed)
  Sequencing primers: 5′ cctttttgagtttggatcttggttcat
Terms and licenses: Academic/Nonprofit Terms; Industry Terms: Not Available to Industry
How to cite: pLKO_S.FLAG.HA_NGFR was a gift from Brian Brown (Addgene plasmid # 158343 ; http://n2t.net/addgene:158343 ; RRID:Addgene_158343)
