[The description below was written by a language model from this plasmid's Addgene catalogue record and pLannotate feature annotations shown in this document.]
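Description:
pLKO_S.FLAG.HA_NGFR is a lentiviral CRISPR vector built on the pLKO backbone (sequenced record 8,847 nt) that combines an sgRNA expression cassette with a protein barcode ("Pro-Code") reporter. It is propagated in E. coli through a high-copy ColE1/pUC-type origin with ampicillin selection (AmpR). An f1 ori, lac promoter/operator remnants, T3 and T7 promoters, and an SV40 ori and poly(A) signal are carried over in the plasmid backbone. The viral portion has a third-generation-style layout: an RSV promoter drives a truncated HIV-1 5' LTR, followed by the Ψ packaging signal with a gag fragment, the RRE for Rev-dependent export of the genomic RNA, a cPPT/CTS and a WPRE. A second truncated LTR, which the annotation tool also labels "5' LTR (truncated)", closes the genome in the 3' position.

Two expression units sit between the LTRs. A human U6 Pol III promoter lies upstream of the S. pyogenes Cas9 guide RNA scaffold, providing the site into which an sgRNA spacer is cloned. No Cas9 coding sequence is annotated, so the nuclease would have to come from another source. Downstream, the EF-1α promoter (which spans the sequence origin) drives human NGFR truncated to remove its signaling domain (dNGFR), fused at the N terminus to a combination of the S, FLAG and HA epitope tags. The epitopes are not annotated separately in the feature table.

The truncated receptor serves as the scaffold for the epitope combination, which acts as an antibody-detectable barcode that marks the vector and the cells carrying it. Pairing each sgRNA with a distinct Pro-Code lets pooled CRISPR perturbations be read out alongside cell phenotypes at single-cell resolution by cytometry.
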