Features (pLannotate 1.2.2; 29 found; start..end, strand, type, name):
    882..907     +  misc_feature   MCS (fragment): multiple cloning site
    920..1879    +  CDS            NGFR (fragment): TNR16_HUMAN - Also known as TNFRSF16. Experimental evidence at protein level: Swiss-Prot protein existence level 1. Low affinity receptor which can bind to NGF, BDNF, NTF3, and NTF4. Forms a heterodimeric receptor with SORCS2 that binds the precursor forms of NGF, BDNF and NTF3 with high affinity, and has much lower affinity for mature NGF and BDNF (PubMed:24908487). Plays an important role in differentiation and survival of specific neuronal populations during development (By similarity). Can mediate cell survival as well as cell death of neural cells. Plays a role in the inactivation of RHOA
   1910..2498    +  misc_feature   WPRE: woodchuck hepatitis virus posttranscriptional regulatory element
   2503..2640    +  CDS            nef (fragment): NEF_HV1LA - Experimental evidence at protein level: Swiss-Prot protein existence level 1. Extracellular Nef protein targets CD4(+) T-lymphocytes for apoptosis by interacting with CXCR4 surface receptors. From Human immunodeficiency virus type 1 group M subtype B (isolate Lai) (HIV-1).
   2626..2806    +  LTR            5' LTR (truncated): truncated 5' long terminal repeat (LTR) from HIV-1
   2878..2999    +  polyA_signal   SV40 poly(A) signal: SV40 polyadenylation signal
   3039..3174    +  rep_origin     SV40 ori: SV40 origin of replication
   3195..3213    -  promoter       T7 promoter: promoter for bacteriophage T7 RNA polymerase
   3221..3376    +  CDS            lacZα (fragment): LacZα fragment of β-galactosidase; lacZ fragment
   3381..3809    +  rep_origin     f1 ori (sequence partly withheld): f1 bacteriophage origin of replication; arrow indicates direction of (+) strand synthesis
   3862..3966    +  promoter       AmpR promoter: bla
   3967..4827    +  CDS            AmpR: β-lactamase; bla; confers resistance to ampicillin, carbenicillin, and related antibiotics
   4998..5586    +  rep_origin     ori: high-copy-number ColE1/pMB1/pBR322/pUC origin of replication
   5769..5861    +  CDS            lacI (fragment): lac repressor; lacI; The lac repressor binds to the lac operator to inhibit transcription in E. coli. This inhibition can be relieved by adding lactose or isopropyl-β-D-thiogalactopyranoside (IPTG).
   5874..5895    +  protein_bind   CAP binding site: CAP binding activates transcription in the presence of cAMP. E. coli catabolite activator protein
   5910..5940    +  promoter       lac promoter: promoter for the E. coli lac operon
   5948..5964    +  protein_bind   lac operator: The lac repressor binds to the lac operator to inhibit transcription in E. coli. This inhibition can be relieved by adding lactose or isopropyl-β-D-thiogalactopyranoside (IPTG). lac repressor encoded by lacI
   6009..6027    +  promoter       T3 promoter: promoter for bacteriophage T3 RNA polymerase
   6055..6281    +  promoter       RSV promoter: Rous sarcoma virus enhancer/promoter
   6282..6462    +  LTR            5' LTR (truncated): truncated 5' long terminal repeat (LTR) from HIV-1
   6509..6634    +  misc_feature   HIV-1 Ψ: packaging signal of human immunodeficiency virus type 1
   6618..6981    +  CDS            HIV-1 gag (fragment): gag protein from human immunodeficiency virus 1; gag
   7127..7360    +  misc_feature   RRE: The Rev response element (RRE) of HIV-1 allows for Rev-dependent mRNA export from the nucleus to the cytoplasm.
   7737..7837    +  CDS            Rev (fragment): human immunodeficiency virus 1 (HIV-1) Rev protein; rev; enhances nuclear export of unspliced and incompletely spliced viral mRNAs
   7887..8127    +  promoter       U6 promoter: RNA polymerase III promoter for human U6 snRNA
   8154..8229    +  misc_RNA       gRNA scaffold: guide RNA scaffold for the Streptococcus pyogenes CRISPR/Cas9 system
   8277..8394    +  misc_feature   cPPT/CTS: central polypurine tract and central termination sequence of HIV-1
   8461..8527    +  CDS            small t antigen (fragment): SV40 (simian virus 40) small t antigen
   8534..865     +  promoter       EF-1α promoter (across the origin): strong constitutive promoter for human elongation factor EF-1α
>Addgene plasmid #158343 | pLKO_S.FLAG.HA_NGFR | addgene full sequence | sequence record 330659 | Addgene NGS Result
GCAGTACGTGATTCTTGATCCCGAGCTTCGGGTTGGAAGTGGGTGGGAGAGTTCGAGGCCTTGCGCTTAA
GGAGCCCCTTCGCCTCGTGCTTGAGTTGAGGCCTGGCCTGGGCGCTGGGGCCGCCGCGTGCGAATCTGGT
GGCACCTTCGCGCCTGTCTCGCTGCTTTCGATAAGTCTCTAGCCATTTAAAATTTTTGATGACCTGCTGC
GACGCTTTTTTTCTGGCAAGATAGTCTTGTAAATGCGGGCCAAGATCTGCACACTGGTATTTCGGTTTTT
GGGGCCGCGGGCGGCGACGGGGCCCGTGCGTCCCAGCGCACATGTTCGGCGAGGCGGGGCCTGCGAGCGC
GGCCACCGAGAATCGGACGGGGGTAGTCTCAAGCTGGCCGGCCTGCTCTGGTGCCTGGCCTCGCGCCGCC
GTGTATCGCCCCGCCCTGGGCGGCAAGGCTGGCCCGGTCGGCACCAGTTGCGTGAGCGGAAAGATGGCCG
CTTCCCGGCCCTGCTGCAGGGAGCTCAAAATGGAGGACGCGGCGCTCGGGAGAGCGGGCGGGTGAGTCAC
CCACACAAAGGAAAAGGGCCTTTCCGTCCTCAGCCGTCGCTTCATGTGACTCCACGGAGTACCGGGCGCC
GTCCAGGCACCTCGATTAGTTCTCGAGCTTTTGGAGTACGTCGTCTTTAGGTTGGGGGGAGGGGTTTTAT
GCGATGGAGTTTCCCCACACTGAGTGGGTGGAGACTGAAGTTAGGCCAGCTTGGCACTTGATGTAATTCT
CCTTGGAATTTGCCCTTTTTGAGTTTGGATCTTGGTTCATTCTCAAGCCTCAGACAGTGGTTCAAAGTTT
TTTTCTTCCATTTCAGGTGTCGTGAGGAATTCTGCAGTCGATCGACGGTACCGCGGGCCCGGGATCCACG
GTCGCCACCATGGGGGCAGGTGCCACCGGCCGCGCCATGGACGGGCCGCGCCTGCTGCTGTTGCTGCTTC
TGGGGGTGTCCCTTGGAGGTGCCAAGGAGGCATGCAAGGAGACCGCCGCCGCCAAGTTCGAGAGGCAGCA
CATGGACAGCGGAGGAGGCGGGGGAGGGGACTACAAAGACGATGACGACAAGGGAGGAGGCGGGGGAGGG
TACCCATACGATGTGCCAGATTACGCTCCCACAGGCCTGTACACACACAGCGGTGAGTGCTGCAAAGCCT
GCAACCTGGGCGAGGGTGTGGCCCAGCCTTGTGGAGCCAACCAGACCGTGTGTGAGCCCTGCCTGGACAG
CGTGACGTTCTCCGACGTGGTGAGCGCGACCGAGCCGTGCAAGCCGTGCACCGAGTGCGTGGGGCTCCAG
AGCATGTCGGCGCCGTGCGTGGAGGCCGACGACGCCGTGTGCCGCTGCGCCTACGGCTACTACCAGGATG
AGACGACTGGGCGCTGCGAGGCGTGCCGCGTGTGCGAGGCGGGCTCGGGCCTCGTGTTCTCCTGCCAGGA
CAAGCAGAACACCGTGTGCGAGGAGTGCCCCGACGGCACGTATTCCGACGAGGCCAACCACGTGGACCCG
TGCCTGCCCTGCACCGTGTGCGAGGACACCGAGCGCCAGCTCCGCGAGTGCACACGCTGGGCCGACGCCG
AGTGCGAGGAGATCCCTGGCCGTTGGATTACACGGTCCACACCCCCAGAGGGCTCGGACAGCACAGCCCC
CAGCACCCAGGAGCCTGAGGCACCTCCAGAACAAGACCTCATAGCCAGCACGGTGGCAGGTGTGGTGACC
ACAGTGATGGGCAGCTCCCAGCCCGTGGTGACCCGAGGCACCACCGACAACCTCATCCCTGTCTATTGCT
CCATCCTGGCTGCTGTGGTTGTGGGCCTTGTGGCCTACATAGCCTTCAAGAGGTGGAACAGGGGTATCCT
CTAGAGCGGCCGCGTCGACAATCAACCTCTGGATTACAAAATTTGTGAAAGATTGACTGGTATTCTTAAC
TATGTTGCTCCTTTTACGCTATGTGGATACGCTGCTTTAATGCCTTTGTATCATGCTATTGCTTCCCGTA
TGGCTTTCATTTTCTCCTCCTTGTATAAATCCTGGTTGCTGTCTCTTTATGAGGAGTTGTGGCCCGTTGT
CAGGCAACGTGGCGTGGTGTGCACTGTGTTTGCTGACGCAACCCCCACTGGTTGGGGCATTGCCACCACC
TGTCAGCTCCTTTCCGGGACTTTCGCTTTCCCCCTCCCTATTGCCACGGCGGAACTCATCGCCGCCTGCC
TTGCCCGCTGCTGGACAGGGGCTCGGCTGTTGGGCACTGACAATTCCGTGGTGTTGTCGGGGAAGCTGAC
GTCCTTTCCATGGCTGCTCGCCTGTGTTGCCACCTGGATTCTGCGCGGGACGTCCTTCTGCTACGTCCCT
TCGGCCCTCAATCCAGCGGACCTTCCTTCCCGCGGCCTGCTGCCGGCTCTGCGGCCTCTTCCGCATCTTC
GCCTTCGCCCTCAGACGAGTCGGATCTCCCTTTGGGCCGCCTCCCCGCCTGGGTACCTTTAAGACCAATG
ACTTACAAGGCAGCTGTAGATCTTAGCCACTTTTTAAAAGAAAAGGGGGGACTGGAAGGGCTAATTCACT
CCCAACGAAGATAAGATCTGCTTTTTGCTTGTACTGGGTCTCTCTGGTTAGACCAGATCTGAGCCTGGGA
GCTCTCTGGCTAACTAGGGAACCCACTGCTTAAGCCTCAATAAAGCTTGCCTTGAGTGCTTCAAGTAGTG
TGTGCCCGTCTGTTGTGTGACTCTGGTAACTAGAGATCCCTCAGACCCTTTTAGTCAGTGTGGAAAATCT
CTAGCAGTAGTAGTTCATGTCATCTTATTATTCAGTATTTATAACTTGCAAAGAAATGAATATCAGAGAG
TGAGAGGAACTTGTTTATTGCAGCTTATAATGGTTACAAATAAAGCAATAGCATCACAAATTTCACAAAT
AAAGCATTTTTTTCACTGCATTCTAGTTGTGGTTTGTCCAAACTCATCAATGTATCTTATCATGTCTGGC
TCTAGCTATCCCGCCCCTAACTCCGCCCATCCCGCCCCTAACTCCGCCCAGTTCCGCCCATTCTCCGCCC
CATGGCTGACTAATTTTTTTTATTTATGCAGAGGCCGAGGCCGCCTCGGCCTCTGAGCTATTCCAGAAGT
AGTGAGGAGGCTTTTTTGGAGGCCTAGGGACGTACCCAATTCGCCCTATAGTGAGTCGTATTACGCGCGC
TCACTGGCCGTCGTTTTACAACGTCGTGACTGGGAAAACCCTGGCGTTACCCAACTTAATCGCCTTGCAG
CACATCCCCCTTTCGCCAGCTGGCGTAATAGCGAAGAGGCCCGCACCGATCGCCCTTCCCAACAGTTGCG
CAGCCTGAATGGCGAATGGG
[124 nt withheld, positions 3381-3504]
C
[91 nt withheld, positions 3506-3596]
A
[49 nt withheld, positions 3598-3646]
CCTTTGACGTTGGAGTCCACGTTCTTT
[37 nt withheld, positions 3674-3710]
ACCCTATCTCGGTCTATTCTTTTGATTTATAAGGGATTTTGCCGATTTCGGCCTATTGGTTAAAAAATGA
GCTGATTTAACAAAAATTTAACGCGAATTTTAACAAAATATTAACGCTTACAATTTAGGTGGCACTTTTC
GGGGAAATGTGCGCGGAACCCCTATTTGTTTATTTTTCTAAATACATTCAAATATGTATCCGCTCATGAG
ACAATAACCCTGATAAATGCTTCAATAATATTGAAAAAGGAAGAGTATGAGTATTCAACATTTCCGTGTC
GCCCTTATTCCCTTTTTTGCGGCATTTTGCCTTCCTGTTTTTGCTCACCCAGAAACGCTGGTGAAAGTAA
AAGATGCTGAAGATCAGTTGGGTGCACGAGTGGGTTACATCGAACTGGATCTCAACAGCGGTAAGATCCT
TGAGAGTTTTCGCCCCGAAGAACGTTTTCCAATGATGAGCACTTTTAAAGTTCTGCTATGTGGCGCGGTA
TTATCCCGTATTGACGCCGGGCAAGAGCAACTCGGTCGCCGCATACACTATTCTCAGAATGACTTGGTTG
AGTACTCACCAGTCACAGAAAAGCATCTTACGGATGGCATGACAGTAAGAGAATTATGCAGTGCTGCCAT
AACCATGAGTGATAACACTGCGGCCAACTTACTTCTGACAACGATCGGAGGACCGAAGGAGCTAACCGCT
TTTTTGCACAACATGGGGGATCATGTAACTCGCCTTGATCGTTGGGAACCGGAGCTGAATGAAGCCATAC
CAAACGACGAGCGTGACACCACGATGCCTGTAGCAATGGCAACAACGTTGCGCAAACTATTAACTGGCGA
ACTACTTACTCTAGCTTCCCGGCAACAATTAATAGACTGGATGGAGGCGGATAAAGTTGCAGGACCACTT
CTGCGCTCGGCCCTTCCGGCTGGCTGGTTTATTGCTGATAAATCTGGAGCCGGTGAGCGTGGGTCTCGCG
GTATCATTGCAGCACTGGGGCCAGATGGTAAGCCCTCCCGTATCGTAGTTATCTACACGACGGGGAGTCA
GGCAACTATGGATGAACGAAATAGACAGATCGCTGAGATAGGTGCCTCACTGATTAAGCATTGGTAACTG
TCAGACCAAGTTTACTCATATATACTTTAGATTGATTTAAAACTTCATTTTTAATTTAAAAGGATCTAGG
TGAAGATCCTTTTTGATAATCTCATGACCAAAATCCCTTAACGTGAGTTTTCGTTCCACTGAGCGTCAGA
CCCCGTAGAAAAGATCAAAGGATCTTCTTGAGATCCTTTTTTTCTGCGCGTAATCTGCTGCTTGCAAACA
AAAAAACCACCGCTACCAGCGGTGGTTTGTTTGCCGGATCAAGAGCTACCAACTCTTTTTCCGAAGGTAA
CTGGCTTCAGCAGAGCGCAGATACCAAATACTGTTCTTCTAGTGTAGCCGTAGTTAGGCCACCACTTCAA
GAACTCTGTAGCACCGCCTACATACCTCGCTCTGCTAATCCTGTTACCAGTGGCTGCTGCCAGTGGCGAT
AAGTCGTGTCTTACCGGGTTGGACTCAAGACGATAGTTACCGGATAAGGCGCAGCGGTCGGGCTGAACGG
GGGGTTCGTGCACACAGCCCAGCTTGGAGCGAACGACCTACACCGAACTGAGATACCTACAGCGTGAGCT
ATGAGAAAGCGCCACGCTTCCCGAAGGGAGAAAGGCGGACAGGTATCCGGTAAGCGGCAGGGTCGGAACA
GGAGAGCGCACGAGGGAGCTTCCAGGGGGAAACGCCTGGTATCTTTATAGTCCTGTCGGGTTTCGCCACC
TCTGACTTGAGCGTCGATTTTTGTGATGCTCGTCAGGGGGGCGGAGCCTATGGAAAAACGCCAGCAACGC
GGCCTTTTTACGGTTCCTGGCCTTTTGCTGGCCTTTTGCTCACATGTTCTTTCCTGCGTTATCCCCTGAT
TCTGTGGATAACCGTATTACCGCCTTTGAGTGAGCTGATACCGCTCGCCGCAGCCGAACGACCGAGCGCA
GCGAGTCAGTGAGCGAGGAAGCGGAAGAGCGCCCAATACGCAAACCGCCTCTCCCCGCGCGTTGGCCGAT
TCATTAATGCAGCTGGCACGACAGGTTTCCCGACTGGAAAGCGGGCAGTGAGCGCAACGCAATTAATGTG
AGTTAGCTCACTCATTAGGCACCCCAGGCTTTACACTTTATGCTTCCGGCTCGTATGTTGTGTGGAATTG
TGAGCGGATAACAATTTCACACAGGAAACAGCTATGACCATGATTACGCCAAGCGCGCAATTAACCCTCA
CTAAAGGGAACAAAAGCTGGAGCTGCAAGCTTAATGTAGTCTTATGCAATACTCTTGTAGTCTTGCAACA
TGGTAACGATGAGTTAGCAACATGCCTTACAAGGAGAGAAAAAGCACCGTGCATGGCGATTGGTGGAAGT
AAGGTGGTACGATCGTGCCTTATTAGGAAGGCAACAGACGGGTCTGACATGGATTGGACGAACCACTGAA
TTGCCGCATTGCAGAGATATTGTATTTAAGTGCCTAGCTCGATACATAAACGGGTCTCTCTGGTTAGACC
AGATCTGAGCCTGGGAGCTCTCTGGCTAACTAGGGAACCCACTGCTTAAGCCTCAATAAAGCTTGCCTTG
AGTGCTTCAAGTAGTGTGTGCCCGTCTGTTGTGTGACTCTGGTAACTAGAGATCCCTCAGACCCTTTTAG
TCAGTGTGGAAAATCTCTAGCAGTGGCGCCCGAACAGGGACTTGAAAGCGAAAGGGAAACCAGAGGAGCT
CTCTCGACGCAGGACTCGGCTTGCTGAAGCGCGCACGGCAAGAGGCGAGGGGCGGCGACTGGTGAGTACG
CCAAAAATTTTGACTAGCGGAGGCTAGAAGGAGAGAGATGGGTGCGAGAGCGTCAGTATTAAGCGGGGGA
GAATTAGATCGCGATGGGAAAAAATTCGGTTAAGGCCAGGGGGAAAGAAAAAATATAAATTAAAACATAT
AGTATGGGCAAGCAGGGAGCTAGAACGATTCGCAGTTAATCCTGGCCTGTTAGAAACATCAGAAGGCTGT
AGACAAATACTGGGACAGCTACAACCATCCCTTCAGACAGGATCAGAAGAACTTAGATCATTATATAATA
CAGTAGCAACCCTCTATTGTGTGCATCAAAGGATAGAGATAAAAGACACCAAGGAAGCTTTAGACAAGAT
AGAGGAAGAGCAAAACAAAAGTAAGACCACCGCACAGCAAGCGGCCGCTGATCTTCAGACCTGGAGGAGG
AGATATGAGGGACAATTGGAGAAGTGAATTATATAAATATAAAGTAGTAAAAATTGAACCATTAGGAGTA
GCACCCACCAAGGCAAAGAGAAGAGTGGTGCAGAGAGAAAAAAGAGCAGTGGGAATAGGAGCTTTGTTCC
TTGGGTTCTTGGGAGCAGCAGGAAGCACTATGGGCGCAGCGTCAATGACGCTGACGGTACAGGCCAGACA
ATTATTGTCTGGTATAGTGCAGCAGCAGAACAATTTGCTGAGGGCTATTGAGGCGCAACAGCATCTGTTG
CAACTCACAGTCTGGGGCATCAAGCAGCTCCAGGCAAGAATCCTGGCTGTGGAAAGATACCTAAAGGATC
AACAGCTCCTGGGGATTTGGGGTTGCTCTGGAAAACTCATTTGCACCACTGCTGTGCCTTGGAATGCTAG
TTGGAGTAATAAATCTCTGGAACAGATTTGGAATCACACGACCTGGATGGAGTGGGACAGAGAAATTAAC
AATTACACAAGCTTAATACACTCCTTAATTGAAGAATCGCAAAACCAGCAAGAAAAGAATGAACAAGAAT
TATTGGAATTAGATAAATGGGCAAGTTTGTGGAATTGGTTTAACATAACAAATTGGCTGTGGTATATAAA
ATTATTCATAATGATAGTAGGAGGCTTGGTAGGTTTAAGAATAGTTTTTGCTGTACTTTCTATAGTGAAT
AGAGTTAGGCAGGGATATTCACCATTATCGTTTCAGACCCACCTCCCAACCCCGAGGGGACCCGACAGGC
CCGAAGGAATAGAAGAAGAAGGTGGAGAGAGAGACAGAGACAGATCCATTCGATTAGTGAACGGATCTCG
ACGGTATCGATCACGAGACTAGTATCGAGCGGCCGCCCCCTTCACCGAGGGCCTATTTCCCATGATTCCT
TCATATTTGCATATACGATACAAGGCTGTTAGAGAGATAATTGGAATTAATTTGACTGTAAACACAAAGA
TATTAGTACAAAATACGTGACGTAGAAAGTAATAATTTCTTGGGTAGTTTGCAGTTTTAAAATTATGTTT
TAAAATGGACTATCATATGCTTACCGTAACTTGAAAGTATTTCGATTTCTTGGCTTTATATATCTTGTGG
AAAGGACGAAACACCGGGTCTTCGAGAAGACCTGTTTTAGAGCTAGAAATAGCAAGTTAAAATAAGGCTA
GTCCGTTATCAACTTGAAAAAGTGGCACCGAGTCGGTGCTTTTTTTAATTCTCGACCTCGAGACAAATGG
CAGTATTCATCCACAATTTTAAAAGAAAAGGGGGGATTGGGGGGTACAGTGCAGGGGAAAGAATAGTAGA
CATAATAGCAACAGACATACAAACTAAAGAATTACAAAAACAAATTACAAAAATTCAAAATTTTCGGGTT
TATTACAGGGACAGCAGAGATCCACTTTGGCCGCGGCTCGAGGCGATAAGCTTTGCAAAGATGGATAAAG
TTTTAAACAGAGAGGAATCTTTGCAGCTAATGGACCTTCTAGGTCTTGAAAGGAGTGGGAATTGGCTCCG
GTGCCCGTCAGTGGGCAGAGCGCACATCGCCCACAGTCCCCGAGAAGTTGGGGGGAGGGGTCGGCAATTG
AACCGGTGCCTAGAGAAGGTGGCGCGGGGTAAACTGGGAAAGTGATGTCGTGTACTGGCTCCGCCTTTTT
CCCGAGGGTGGGGGAGAACCGTATATAAGTGCAGTAGTCGCCGTGAACGTTCTTTTTCGCAACGGGTTTG
CCGCCAGAACACAGGTAAGTGCCGTGTGTGGTTCCCGCGGGCCTGGCCTCTTTACGGGTTATGGCCCTTG
CGTGCCTTGAATTACTTCCACCTGGCT
