>Addgene plasmid #158343 | pLKO_S.FLAG.HA_NGFR | depositor partial sequence | sequence record 305555 | Tagged NGFR
ATGGGGGCAGGTGCCACCGGCCGCGCCATGGACGGGCCGCGCCTGCTGCTGTTGCTGCTTCTGGGGGTGT
CCCTTGGAGGTGCCAAGGAGGCATGCAAGGAGACCGCCGCCGCCAAGTTCGAGAGGCAGCACATGGACAG
CGGAGGAGGCGGGGGAGGGGACTACAAAGACGATGACGACAAGGGAGGAGGCGGGGGAGGGTACCCATAC
GATGTGCCAGATTACGCTCCCACAGGCCTGTACACACACAGCGGTGAGTGCTGCAAAGCCTGCAACCTGG
GCGAGGGTGTGGCCCAGCCTTGTGGAGCCAACCAGACCGTGTGTGAGCCCTGCCTGGACAGCGTGACGTT
CTCCGACGTGGTGAGCGCGACCGAGCCGTGCAAGCCGTGCACCGAGTGCGTGGGGCTCCAGAGCATGTCG
GCGCCGTGCGTGGAGGCCGACGACGCCGTGTGCCGCTGCGCCTACGGCTACTACCAGGATGAGACGACTG
GGCGCTGCGAGGCGTGCCGCGTGTGCGAGGCGGGCTCGGGCCTCGTGTTCTCCTGCCAGGACAAGCAGAA
CACCGTGTGCGAGGAGTGCCCCGACGGCACGTATTCCGACGAGGCCAACCACGTGGACCCGTGCCTGCCC
TGCACCGTGTGCGAGGACACCGAGCGCCAGCTCCGCGAGTGCACACGCTGGGCCGACGCCGAGTGCGAGG
AGATCCCTGGCCGTTGGATTACACGGTCCACACCCCCAGAGGGCTCGGACAGCACAGCCCCCAGCACCCA
GGAGCCTGAGGCACCTCCAGAACAAGACCTCATAGCCAGCACGGTGGCAGGTGTGGTGACCACAGTGATG
GGCAGCTCCCAGCCCGTGGTGACCCGAGGCACCACCGACAACCTCATCCCTGTCTATTGCTCCATCCTGG
CTGCTGTGGTTGTGGGCCTTGTGGCCTACATAGCCTTCAAGAGGTGGAACAGGGGTATCCTCTAG
